>Addgene plasmid #81833 | pDONR223_NFKBIA_WT | addgene full sequence | sequence record 168688 | Addgene NGS Result
GGCAGTTCCCTACTCTCGCGTTAACGCTAGCATGGATGTTTTCCCAGTCACGACGTTGTAAAACGACGGC
CAGTCTTAAGCTCGGGCCCCAAATAATGATTTTATTTTGACTGATAGTGACCTGTTCGTTGCAACAAATT
GATGAGCAATGCTTTTTTATAATGACAACTTTGTACAAAAAAGTTGGCACCATGTTCCAGGCGGCCGAGC
GCCCCCAGGAGTGGGCCATGGAGGGCCCCCGCGACGGGCTGAAGAAGGAGCGGCTACTGGACGACCGCCA
CGACAGCGGCCTGGACTCCATGAAAGACGAGGAGTACGAGCAGATGGTCAAGGAGCTGCAGGAGATCCGC
CTCGAGCCGCAGGAGGTGCCGCGCGGCTCGGAGCCCTGGAAGCAGCAGCTCACCGAGGACGGGGACCCGT
TCCTGCACTTGGCCATCATCCATGAAGAAAAGGCACTGACCATGGAAGTGATCCGCCAGGTGAAGGGAGA
CCTGGCCTTCCTCAACTTCCAGAACAACCTGCAGCAGACTCCACTCCACTTGGCTGTGATCACCAACCAG
CCAGAAATTGCTGAGGCACTTCTGGGAGCTGGCTGTGATCCTGAGCTCCGAGACTTTCGAGGAAATACCC
CCCTACACCTTGCCTGTGAGCAGGGCTGCCTGGCCAGCGTGGGAGTCCTGACTCAGTCCTGCACCACCCC
GCACCTCCACTCCATCCTGAAGGCTACCAACTACAATGGCCACACGTGTCTACACTTAGCCTCTATCCAT
GGCTACCTGGGCATCGTGGAGCTTTTGGTGTCCTTGGGTGCTGATGTCAATGCTCAGGAGCCCTGTAATG
GCCGGACTGCCCTTCACCTCGCAGTGGACCTGCAAAATCCTGACCTGGTGTCACTCCTGTTGAAGTGTGG
GGCTGATGTCAACAGAGTTACCTACCAGGGCTATTCTCCCTACCAGCTCACCTGGGGCCGCCCAAGCACC
CGGATACAGCAGCAGCTGGGCCAGCTGACACTAGAAAACCTTCAGATGCTGCCAGAGAGTGAGGATGAGG
AGAGCTATGACACAGAGTCAGAGTTCACGGAGTTCACAGAGGACGAGCTGCCCTATGATGACTGTGTGTT
TGGAGGCCAGCGTCTGACGTTATGATTGCCAACTTTCTTGTACAAAGTTGTCATTATAAGAAAGCATTGC
TTATCAATTTGTTGCAACGAACAGGTCACTATCAGTCAAAATAAAATCATTATTTGCCATCCAGCTGATA
TCCCCTATAGTGAGTCGTATTACATGGTCATAGCTGTTTCCTGGCAGCTCTGGCCCGTGTCTCAAAATCT
CTGATGTTACATTGCACAAGATAAAAATATATCATCATGCCTCCTCTAGACCAGCCAGGACAGAAATGCC
TCGACTTCGCTGCTACCCAAGGTTGCCGGGTGACGCACACCGTGGAAACGGATGAAGGCACGAACCCAGT
GGACATAAGCCTGTTCGGTTCGTAAGCTGTAATGCAAGTAGCGTATGCGCTCACGCAACTGGTCCAGAAC
CTTGACCGAACGCAGCGGTGGTAACGGCGCAGTGGCGGTTTTCATGGCTTGTTATGACTGTTTTTTTGGG
GTACAGTCTATGCCTCGGGCATCCAAGCAGCAAGCGCGTTACGCCGTGGGTCGATGTTTGATGTTATGGA
GCAGCAACGATGTTACGCAGCAGGGCAGTCGCCCTAAAACAAAGTTAAACATTATGAGGGAAGCGGTGAT
CGCCGAAGTATCGACTCAACTATCAGAGGTAGTTGGCGTCATCGAGCGCCATCTCGAACCGACGTTGCTG
GCCGTACATTTGTACGGCTCCGCAGTGGATGGCGGCCTGAAGCCACACAGTGATATTGATTTGCTGGTTA
CGGTGACCGTAAGGCTTGATGAAACAACGCGGCGAGCTTTGATCAACGACCTTTTGGAAACTTCGGCTTC
CCCTGGAGAGAGCGAGATTCTCCGCGCTGTAGAAGTCACCATTGTTGTGCACGACGACATCATTCCGTGG
CGTTATCCAGCTAAGCGCGAACTGCAATTTGGAGAATGGCAGCGCAATGACATTCTTGCAGGTATCTTCG
AGCCAGCCACGATCGACATTGATCTGGCTATCTTGCTGACAAAAGCAAGAGAACATAGCGTTGCCTTGGT
AGGTCCAGCGGCGGAGGAACTCTTTGATCCGGTTCCTGAACAGGATCTATTTGAGGCGCTAAATGAAACC
TTAACGCTATGGAACTCGCCGCCCGACTGGGCTGGCGATGAGCGAAATGTAGTGCTTACGTTGTCCCGCA
TTTGGTACAGCGCAGTAACCGGCAAAATCGCGCCGAAGGATGTCGCTGCCGACTGGGCAATGGAGCGCCT
GCCGGCCCAGTATCAGCCCGTCATACTTGAAGCTAGACAGGCTTATCTTGGACAAGAAGAAGATCGCTTG
GCCTCGCGCGCAGATCAGTTGGAAGAATTTGTCCACTACGTGAAAGGCGAGATCACCAAGGTAGTCGGCA
AATAACCCTCGAGCCACCCATGACCAAAATCCCTTAACGTGAGTTACGCGTCGTTCCACTGAGCGTCAGA
CCCCGTAGAAAAGATCAAAGGATCTTCTTGAGATCCTTTTTTTCTGCGCGTAATCTGCTGCTTGCAAACA
AAAAAACCACCGCTACCAGCGGTGGTTTGTTTGCCGGATCAAGAGCTACCAACTCTTTTTCCGAAGGTAA
CTGGCTTCAGCAGAGCGCAGATACCAAATACTGTTCTTCTAGTGTAGCCGTAGTTAGGCCACCACTTCAA
GAACTCTGTAGCACCGCCTACATACCTCGCTCTGCTAATCCTGTTACCAGTGGCTGCTGCCAGTGGCGAT
AAGTCGTGTCTTACCGGGTTGGACTCAAGACGATAGTTACCGGATAAGGCGCAGCGGTCGGGCTGAACGG
GGGGTTCGTGCACACAGCCCAGCTTGGAGCGAACGACCTACACCGAACTGAGATACCTACAGCGTGAGCT
ATGAGAAAGCGCCACGCTTCCCGAAGGGAGAAAGGCGGACAGGTATCCGGTAAGCGGCAGGGTCGGAACA
GGAGAGCGCACGAGGGAGCTTCCAGGGGGAAACGCCTGGTATCTTTATAGTCCTGTCGGGTTTCGCCACC
TCTGACTTGAGCGTCGATTTTTGTGATGCTCGTCAGGGGGGCGGAGCCTATGGAAAAACGCCAGCAACGC
GGCCTTTTTACGGTTCCTGGCCTTTTGCTGGCCTTTTGCTCACATGTTCTTTCCTGCGTTATCCCCTGAT
TCTGTGGATAACCGTATTACCGCCTTTGAGTGAGCTGATACCGCTCGCCGCAGCCGAACGACCGAGCGCA
GCGAGTCAGTGAGCGAGGAAGCGGAAGAGCGCCCAATACGCAAACCGCCTCTCCCCGCGCGTTGGCCGAT
TCATTAATGCAGCTGGCACGACAGGTTTCCCGACTGGAAAGCGGGCAGTGAGCGCAACGCAATTAATACG
CGTACCGCTAGCCAGGAAGAGTTTGTAGAAACGCAAAAAGGCCATCCGTCAGGATGGCCTTCTGCTTAGT
TTGATGCCTGGCAGTTTATGGCGGGCGTCCTGCCCGCCACCCTCCGGGCCGTTGCTTCACAACGTTCAAA
TCCGCTCCCGGCGGATTTGTCCTACTCAGGAGAGCGTTCACCGACAAACAACAGATAAAACGAAAGGCCC
AGTCTTCCGACTGAGCCTTTCGTTTTATTTGATGCCT
Features (pLannotate 1.2.2; 12 found; start..end, strand, type, name):
     38..74      -  CDS            lacZα (fragment): LacZα fragment of β-galactosidase; lacZ fragment
     91..186     +  protein_bind   attL3: mutant version of attL; recombination site for the Gateway® LR reaction LR Clonase™
    192..1142    +  CDS            NFKBIA: IKBA_HUMAN - Also known as IKBA, MAD3, NFKBI. Experimental evidence at protein level: Swiss-Prot protein existence level 1. Inhibits the activity of dimeric NF-kappa-B/REL complexes by trapping REL dimers in the cytoplasm through masking of their nuclear localization signals. On cellular stimulation by immune and proinflammatory responses, becomes phosphorylated promoting ubiquitination and degradation, enabling the dimeric RELA to translocate to the nucleus and activate transcription. From Homo sapiens (Human).
   1153..1246    -  protein_bind   attL2 (fragment): mutant version of attL; recombination site for the Gateway® LR reaction LR Clonase™
   1264..1282    -  promoter       T7 promoter: promoter for bacteriophage T7 RNA polymerase
   1472..1495    +  promoter       Pc promoter (fragment): intI1 (promoter lies within the coding sequence); class 1 integron promoter
   1671..1727    +  CDS            GmR (fragment): gentamycin acetyltransferase; aacC1; confers resistance to gentamycin
   1734..2525    +  CDS            SmR: aminoglycoside adenylyltransferase (Murphy, 1985); aadA; confers resistance to spectinomycin and streptomycin
   2618..3206    +  rep_origin     ori: high-copy-number ColE1/pMB1/pBR322/pUC origin of replication
   3389..3481    +  CDS            lacI (fragment): lac repressor; lacI; The lac repressor binds to the lac operator to inhibit transcription in E. coli. This inhibition can be relieved by adding lactose or isopropyl-β-D-thiogalactopyranoside (IPTG).
   3536..3563    -  terminator     rrnB T2 terminator: transcription terminator T2 from the E. coli rrnB gene
   3695..3738    +  terminator     rrnB T1 terminator: Escherichia coli rrnB; transcription terminator T1 from the E. coli rrnB gene
