[The description below was written by a language model from this plasmid's Addgene catalogue record and pLannotate feature annotations shown in this document.]
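Description:
pDONR223_NFKBIA_WT is a Gateway entry clone built on the Invitrogen pDONR223 backbone and carrying the human NFKBIA open reading frame, which encodes IκBα, the inhibitor that holds NF-κB/REL dimers in the cytoplasm until its own phosphorylation and degradation release them. The plasmid is propagated in E. coli from a high-copy ColE1/pUC-type origin and selected with spectinomycin through the aadA (SmR) aminoglycoside adenylyltransferase gene. This gene sits downstream of a fragment of the class 1 integron Pc promoter and a remnant of a gentamicin resistance gene. Other annotated backbone features are rrnB T1 and T2 terminators and short lacZα and lacI fragments, which appear to be vestigial.

The roughly 950 bp NFKBIA coding sequence is flanked by two attL recombination sites (annotated by the software as an attL3 variant and a partial attL2). These sites allow an LR Clonase reaction to move the ORF into any compatible Gateway destination vector. The record lists no promoter for the insert, so the clone is a shuttle and archival construct rather than an expression vector. A T7 promoter lies just outside one att site, on the opposite strand to the ORF. The ORF is in the "closed" configuration, with a stop codon immediately after the coding sequence, so C-terminal fusion tags supplied by a destination vector would not be translated.

Although the name labels the clone as wild type, the catalogue entry lists an S76P change relative to the reference transcript, and users should take this into account. The plasmid belongs to the Target Accelerator Plasmid Collection, which was assembled for systematic functional testing of cancer-associated alleles.
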