Addgene plasmid #81833: pDONR223_NFKBIA_WT
Purpose: Gateway Donor vector containing NFKBIA ,part of the Target Accelerator Plasmid Collection.
Depositing lab: Jesse Boehm & William Hahn & David Root. Depositing organization: Broad Institute. Publication: Systematic Functional Interrogation of Rare Cancer Variants Identifies Oncogenic Alleles. Kim E, Ilic N, Shrestha Y, Zou L, Kamburov A, Zhu C, Yang X, Lubonja R, Tran N, Nguyen C, Lawrence MS, Piccioni F, Bagul M, Doench JG, Chouinard CR, Wu X, Hogstrom L, Natoli T, Tamayo P, Horn H, Corsello SM, Lage K, Root DE, Subramanian A, Golub TR, Getz G, Boehm JS, Hahn WC. Cancer Discov. 2016 Jul;6(7):714-26. doi: 10.1158/2159-8290.CD-16-0160. Epub 2016 May 4. PubMed 27147599.
Backbone
  Vector backbone: pDONR223
  Backbone manufacturer: Invitrogen
  Backbone size w/o insert (bp): 2790
  Vector type: Gateway Entry vector
Growth in bacteria
  Bacterial resistance: Spectinomycin, 50 μg/mL
  Growth temperature: 37°C
  Growth strain: DH5alpha
  Copy number: High Copy
Gene/Insert
  Gene/Insert name: NFKBIA
  Species: H. sapiens (human)
  Mutation: S76P
  GenBank ID: NM_020529.2
  Entrez Gene: NFKBIA (a.k.a. EDAID2, IKBA, MAD-3, NFKBI)
  Promoter: None
  Cloning method: Gateway Cloning
  Sequencing primers: 5′ M13pUC-fwd; 3′ M13-Rev
Terms and licenses: Academic/Nonprofit Terms; Industry Terms: Not Available to Industry
Depositor comments: Closed state: stop codon immediately follows insert
How to cite: pDONR223_NFKBIA_WT was a gift from Jesse Boehm & William Hahn & David Root (Addgene plasmid # 81833 ; http://n2t.net/addgene:81833 ; RRID:Addgene_81833)
