>Addgene plasmid #81833 | pDONR223_NFKBIA_WT | depositor partial sequence | sequence record 155152 | Insert sequence
ATGTTCCAGGCGGCCGAGCGCCCCCAGGAGTGGGCCATGGAGGGCCCCCGCGACGGGCTGAAGAAGGAGC
GGCTACTGGACGACCGCCACGACAGCGGCCTGGACTCCATGAAAGACGAGGAGTACGAGCAGATGGTCAA
GGAGCTGCAGGAGATCCGCCTCGAGCCGCAGGAGGTGCCGCGCGGCTCGGAGCCCTGGAAGCAGCAGCTC
ACCGAGGACGGGGACTCGTTCCTGCACTTGGCCATCATCCATGAAGAAAAGGCACTGACCATGGAAGTGA
TCCGCCAGGTGAAGGGAGACCTGGCCTTCCTCAACTTCCAGAACAACCTGCAGCAGACTCCACTCCACTT
GGCTGTGATCACCAACCAGCCAGAAATTGCTGAGGCACTTCTGGGAGCTGGCTGTGATCCTGAGCTCCGA
GACTTTCGAGGAAATACCCCCCTACACCTTGCCTGTGAGCAGGGCTGCCTGGCCAGCGTGGGAGTCCTGA
CTCAGTCCTGCACCACCCCGCACCTCCACTCCATCCTGAAGGCTACCAACTACAATGGCCACACGTGTCT
ACACTTAGCCTCTATCCATGGCTACCTGGGCATCGTGGAGCTTTTGGTGTCCTTGGGTGCTGATGTCAAT
GCTCAGGAGCCCTGTAATGGCCGGACTGCCCTTCACCTCGCAGTGGACCTGCAAAATCCTGACCTGGTGT
CACTCCTGTTGAAGTGTGGGGCTGATGTCAACAGAGTTACCTACCAGGGCTATTCTCCCTACCAGCTCAC
CTGGGGCCGCCCAAGCACCCGGATACAGCAGCAGCTGGGCCAGCTGACACTAGAAAACCTTCAGATGCTG
CCAGAGAGTGAGGATGAGGAGAGCTATGACACAGAGTCAGAGTTCACGGAGTTCACAGAGGACGAGCTGC
CCTATGATGACTGTGTGTTTGGAGGCCAGCGTCTGACGTTA
